>Addgene plasmid #244129 | pCAG-CaBLAM | addgene full sequence | sequence record 499155 | Addgene NGS Result
CTGAGATCTGCATGAGCTAGCGCCACCATGGTGAGCAAGGGCGAGGAGGATAACATGGCCTCTCTCCCAG
CGACACATGAGTTACACATCTTTGGCTCCATCAACGGTGTGGACTTTGACATGGTGGGTCAGGGCACCGG
CAATCCAAATGATGGTTATGAGGAGTTAAACCTGAAGTCCACCAAGGGTGACCTCCAGTTCTCCCCCTGG
ATTCTGGTCCCTCATATCGGGTATGGCTTCCATCAGTACCTGCCCTACCCTGACGGGATGTCGCCTTTCC
AGGCCGCCATGGTAGATGGCTCCGGATACCAAGTCCATCGCACAATGCAGTTTGAAGATGGTGCCTCCCT
TACTGTTAACTACCGCTACACCTACGAGGGAAGCCACATCAAAGGAGAGGCCCAGGTGAAGGGGACTGGT
TTCCCTGCTGACGGTCCTGTGATGACCAACTCGCTGACCGCTGCGGACTGGTGCAGGTCGAAGAAGACTT
ACCCCAACGACAAAACCATCATCAGTACCTTTAAGTGGAGTTACACCACTGGAAATGGCAAGCGCTACCG
GAGCACTGCGCGGACCACCTACACCTTTGCCAAGCCAATGGCGGCTAACTATCTGAAGAACCAGCCGATG
TACGTGTTCCGTAAGACGGAGCTCAAGCACTCCAAGACCGAGCTCAACTTCAAGGAGTGGCAAAAGGCCT
TTACCGGATTTGAGGACTTCGTTGGTGACTGGGAGCAGACCGCTGCTTACAACCTGGACCAGGTTCTGGA
ACAGGGTGGTGTGTCTTCTGTGCTCCAGACGCTGGCTGTTTCTGTGACTCCGATCCAGCGTATCGTTCGT
TCTGGTGAAAACGGTCTGAAAATCGACATCCACGTTATCATCCCGTACGAAGGTCTGTCTGCTGATCAGA
TGGCTCATATCGAAGAGGTCTTCAAAGTTGTTTACCCGGTTGACGACCACCACTTCAAAGTCATCATGGA
GTACGGTACCCTGGTTATCGACGGTGTTACCCCGAACATGCTCAACTACTTCGGTCGTCCGTACGAGGGT
ATCGCTGTTTTCGACGGTAAGAAGATCACCGTTACCGGTACCCTGTGGAACGGTAACAAAATCATCGACG
AACGTCTGATCACCCCTGAAGGTTCTATGCTGTTCCGTGTTACCATCAACTCTGCTTCTTCTGACTCATC
ACGTCGTAAGTGGAATAAGACAGGTCACGCAGTCAGAGCTATAGGTCGGCTGAGCTCAGGTGGATCCGGT
GGTAGTGGTGGATCCGGAGGTTCTGGTGGATCCAACCTGCCGGACCAACTGACTGAAGAGCAGATCGCAG
AATTTAAAGAGGAGTTCTCCCTATTTGACAAGGACGGGGATGGGACAATAACAACCAAGGAGCTGGGGAC
GGTGATGCGGTCTCTGGGGCAGAACCCCACAGAAGCAGAGCTGCAGGACATGATCAATGAAGTAGATGCC
GACGGTGACGGCACAATCGACTTCCCTGAGTTCCTGACAATGATGGCAAGAAAAATGAAATACAGGGACA
CGGAAGAAGAAATTAGAGAAGCGTTCGGTGTGTTTGATAAGGATGGCATTGGCTACATCAGTGCAGCAGA
GCTTCGCCACGTGATGACAAACCTTGGAGAGAAGTTAACAGATGAAGAGGTTGATGAAATGATCAGGGAA
GCAGACATCGATGGGGATGGTCAGGTAAACTACGAAGAGTTTGTACAAATGATGACAGCGAAGTCTCCTG
CTGTTACCGGTTACCGTCTGCTCGAAGAAATCTCTAACTAAGGTACCGAGCTCGGATCCACTAGTCCAGT
GTGGTGGAATTCTGCAGATATCCAGCACAGTGGCGGCCGCTCGAGTCTAGAGGGCCCGTTTAAACCCGCT
GATCAGCCTCGACTGTGCCTTCTAGTTGCCAGCCATCTGTTGTTTGCCCCTCCCCCGTGCCTTCCTTGAC
CCTGGAAGGTGCCACTCCCACTGTCCTTTCCTAATAAAATGAGGAAATTGCATCGCATTGTCTGAGTAGG
TGTCATTCTATTCTGGGGGGTGGGGTGGGGCAGGACAGCAAGGGGGAGGATTGGGAAGACAATAGCAGGC
ATGCTGGGGATGCGGTGGGCTCTATGGCTTCTGAGGCGGAAAGAACCAGCTGGGGCTCTAGGGGGTATCC
CC
[124 nt withheld, positions 2173-2296]
C
[91 nt withheld, positions 2298-2388]
A
[49 nt withheld, positions 2390-2438]
CCTTTGACGTTGGAGTCCACGTTCTTT
[37 nt withheld, positions 2466-2502]
ACCCTATCTCGGTCTATTCTTTTGATTTATAAGGGATTTTGCCGATTTCGGCCTATTGGTTAAAAAATGA
GCTGATTTAACAAAAATTTAACGCGAATTAATTCTGTGGAATGTGTGTCAGTTAGGGTGTGGAAAGTCCC
CAGGCTCCCCAGCAGGCAGAAGTATGCAAAGCATGCATCTCAATTAGTCAGCAACCAGGTGTGGAAAGTC
CCCAGGCTCCCCAGCAGGCAGAAGTATGCAAAGCATGCATCTCAATTAGTCAGCAACCATAGTCCCGCCC
CTAACTCCGCCCATCCCGCCCCTAACTCCGCCCAGTTCCGCCCATTCTCCGCCCCATGGCTGACTAATTT
TTTTTATTTATGCAGAGGCCGAGGCCGCCTCTGCCTCTGAGCTATTCCAGAAGTAGTGAGGAGGCTTTTT
TGGAGGCCTAGGCTTTTGCAAAAAGCTCCCGCATGACCGAGTACAAGCCCACGGTGCGCCTCGCCACCCG
CGACGACGTCCCCAGGGCCGTACGCACCCTCGCCGCCGCGTTCGCCGACTACCCCGCCACGCGCCACACC
GTCGATCCGGACCGCCACATCGAGCGGGTCACCGAGCTGCAAGAACTCTTCCTCACGCGCGTCGGGCTCG
ACATCGGCAAGGTGTGGGTCGCGGACGACGGCGCCGCGGTGGCGGTCTGGACCACGCCGGAGAGCGTCGA
AGCGGGGGCGGTGTTCGCCGAGATCGGCCCGCGCATGGCCGAGTTGAGCGGTTCCCGGCTGGCCGCGCAG
CAACAGATGGAAGGCCTCCTGGCGCCGCACCGGCCCAAGGAGCCCGCGTGGTTCCTGGCCACCGTCGGCG
TCTCGCCCGACCACCAGGGCAAGGGTCTGGGCAGCGCCGTCGTGCTCCCCGGAGTGGAGGCGGCCGAGCG
CGCCGGGGTGCCCGCCTTCCTGGAGACCTCCGCGCCCCGCAACCTCCCCTTCTACGAGCGGCTCGGCTTC
ACCGTCACCGCCGACGTCGAGGTGCCCGAAGGACCGCGCACCTGGTGCATGACCCGCAAGCCCGGTGCCT
GATTCGAAATGACCGACCAAGCGACGCCCAACCTGCCATCACGAGATTTCGATTCCACCGCCGCCTTCTA
TGAAAGGTTGGGCTTCGGAATCGTTTTCCGGGACGCCGGCTGGATGATCCTCCAGCGCGGGGATCTCATG
CTGGAGTTCTTCGCCCACCCCAACTTGTTTATTGCAGCTTATAATGGTTACAAATAAAGCAATAGCATCA
CAAATTTCACAAATAAAGCATTTTTTTCACTGCATTCTAGTTGTGGTTTGTCCAAACTCATCAATGTATC
TTATCATGTCTGTATACCGTCGACCTCTAGCTAGAGCTTGGCGTAATCATGGTCATAGCTGTTTCCTGTG
TGAAATTGTTATCCGCTCACAATTCCACACAACATACGAGCCGGAAGCATAAAGTGTAAAGCCTGGGGTG
CCTAATGAGTGAGCTAACTCACATTAATTGCGTTGCGCTCACTGCCCGCTTTCCAGTCGGGAAACCTGTC
GTGCCAGCTGCATTAATGAATCGGCCAACGCGCGGGGAGAGGCGGTTTGCGTATTGGGCGCTCTTCCGCT
TCCTCGCTCACTGACTCGCTGCGCTCGGTCGTTCGGCTGCGGCGAGCGGTATCAGCTCACTCAAAGGCGG
TAATACGGTTATCCACAGAATCAGGGGATAACGCAGGAAAGAACATGTGAGCAAAAGGCCAGCAAAAGGC
CAGGAACCGTAAAAAGGCCGCGTTGCTGGCGTTTTTCCATAGGCTCCGCCCCCCTGACGAGCATCACAAA
AATCGACGCTCAAGTCAGAGGTGGCGAAACCCGACAGGACTATAAAGATACCAGGCGTTTCCCCCTGGAA
GCTCCCTCGTGCGCTCTCCTGTTCCGACCCTGCCGCTTACCGGATACCTGTCCGCCTTTCTCCCTTCGGG
AAGCGTGGCGCTTTCTCATAGCTCACGCTGTAGGTATCTCAGTTCGGTGTAGGTCGTTCGCTCCAAGCTG
GGCTGTGTGCACGAACCCCCCGTTCAGCCCGACCGCTGCGCCTTATCCGGTAACTATCGTCTTGAGTCCA
ACCCGGTAAGACACGACTTATCGCCACTGGCAGCAGCCACTGGTAACAGGATTAGCAGAGCGAGGTATGT
AGGCGGTGCTACAGAGTTCTTGAAGTGGTGGCCTAACTACGGCTACACTAGAAGAACAGTATTTGGTATC
TGCGCTCTGCTGAAGCCAGTTACCTTCGGAAAAAGAGTTGGTAGCTCTTGATCCGGCAAACAAACCACCG
CTGGTAGCGGTGGTTTTTTTGTTTGCAAGCAGCAGATTACGCGCAGAAAAAAAGGATCTCAAGAAGATCC
TTTGATCTTTTCTACGGGGTCTGACGCTCAGTGGAACGAAAACTCACGTTAAGGGATTTTGGTCATGAGA
TTATCAAAAAGGATCTTCACCTAGATCCTTTTAAATTAAAAATGAAGTTTTAAATCAATCTAAAGTATAT
ATGAGTAAACTTGGTCTGACAGTTACCAATGCTTAATCAGTGAGGCACCTATCTCAGCGATCTGTCTATT
TCGTTCATCCATAGTTGCCTGACTCCCCGTCGTGTAGATAACTACGATACGGGAGGGCTTACCATCTGGC
CCCAGTGCTGCAATGATACCGCGAGACCCACGCTCACCGGCTCCAGATTTATCAGCAATAAACCAGCCAG
CCGGAAGGGCCGAGCGCAGAAGTGGTCCTGCAACTTTATCCGCCTCCATCCAGTCTATTAATTGTTGCCG
GGAAGCTAGAGTAAGTAGTTCGCCAGTTAATAGTTTGCGCAACGTTGTTGCCATTGCTACAGGCATCGTG
GTGTCACGCTCGTCGTTTGGTATGGCTTCATTCAGCTCCGGTTCCCAACGATCAAGGCGAGTTACATGAT
CCCCCATGTTGTGCAAAAAAGCGGTTAGCTCCTTCGGTCCTCCGATCGTTGTCAGAAGTAAGTTGGCCGC
AGTGTTATCACTCATGGTTATGGCAGCACTGCATAATTCTCTTACTGTCATGCCATCCGTAAGATGCTTT
TCTGTGACTGGTGAGTACTCAACCAAGTCATTCTGAGAATAGTGTATGCGGCGACCGAGTTGCTCTTGCC
CGGCGTCAATACGGGATAATACCGCGCCACATAGCAGAACTTTAAAAGTGCTCATCATTGGAAAACGTTC
TTCGGGGCGAAAACTCTCAAGGATCTTACCGCTGTTGAGATCCAGTTCGATGTAACCCACTCGTGCACCC
AACTGATCTTCAGCATCTTTTACTTTCACCAGCGTTTCTGGGTGAGCAAAAACAGGAAGGCAAAATGCCG
CAAAAAAGGGAATAAGGGCGACACGGAAATGTTGAATACTCATACTCTTCCTTTTTCAATATTATTGAAG
CATTTATCAGGGTTATTGTCTCATGAGCGGATACATATTTGAATGTATTTAGAAAAATAAACAAATAGGG
GTTCCGCGCACATTTCCCCGAAAAGTGCCACCTGACGTCGACATTGATTATTGACTAGTTATTAATAGTA
ATCAATTACGGGGTCATTAGTTCATAGCCCATATATGGAGTTCCGCGTTACATAACTTACGGTAAATGGC
CCGCCTGGCTGACCGCCCAACGACCCCCGCCCATTGACGTCAATAATGACGTATGTTCCCATAGTAACGC
CAATAGGGACTTTCCATTGACGTCAATGGGTGGAGTATTTACGGTAAACTGCCCACTTGGCAGTACATCA
AGTGTATCATATGCCAAGTACGCCCCCTATTGACGTCAATGACGGTAAATGGCCCGCCTGGCATTATGCC
CAGTACATGACCTTATGGGACTTTCCTACTTGGCAGTACATCTACGTATTAGTCATCGCTATTACCATGG
TCGAGGTGAGCCCCACGTTCTGCTTCACTCTCCCCATCTCCCCCCCCTCCCCACCCCCAATTTTGTATTT
ATTTATTTTTTAATTATTTTGTGCAGCGATGGGGGCGGGGGGGGGGGGGGGCGCGCGCCRGGSGGGGSGG
GGSGGGGSGRGGGGSGGGGSGGGGCGAGGCGGAGAGGTGCGGCGGCAGCCAATCAGAGCGGCGCGCTCCG
AAAGTTTCCTTTTATGGCGAGGCGGCGGCGGCGGCGGCCCTATAAAAAGCGAAGCGCGCGGCGGGCGGGA
GTCGCTGCGCGCTGCCTTCGCCCCGTGCCCCGCTCCGCCGCCGCCTCGCGCCGCCCGCCCCGGCTCTGAC
TGACCGCGTTACTCCCACAGGTGAGCGGGCGGGACGGCCCTTCTCCTCCGGGCTGTAATTAGCGCTTGGT
TTAATGACGGCTTGTTTCTTTTCTGTGGCTGCGTGAAAGCCTTGAGGGGCTCCGGGAGGGCCCTTTGTGC
GGGGGGAGCGGCTCGGGGGGTGCGTGCGTGTGTGTGTGCGTGGGGAGCGCCGCGTGCGGCTCCGCGCTGC
CCGGCGGCTGTGAGCGCTGCGGGCGCGGCGCGGGGCTTTGTGCGCTCCGCAGTGTGCGCGAGGGGAGCGC
GGCCGGGGGCGGTGCCCCGCGGTGCGGGGGGGGCTGCGAGGGGAACAAAGGCTGCGTGCGGGGTGTGTGC
GTGGGGGGGTGAGCAGGGGGTGTGGGCGCGTCGGTCGGGCTGCAACCCCCCCTGCACCCCCCTCCCCGAG
TTGCTGAGCACGGCCCGGCTTCGGGTGCGGGGCTCCGTACGGGGCGTGGCGCGGGGCTCGCCGTGCCGGG
CGGGGGGTGGCGGCAGGTGGGGGTGCCGGGCGGGGCGGGGCCGCCTCGGGCCGGGGAGGGCTCGGGGGAG
GGGCGCGGCGGCCCCCGGAGCGCCGGCGGCTGTCGAGGCGCGGCGAGCCGCAGCCATTGCCTTTTATGGT
AATCGTGCGAGAGGGCGCAGGGACTTCCTTTGTCCCAAATCTGTGCGGAGCCGAAATCTGGGAGGCGCCG
CCGCACCCCCTCTAGCGGGCGCGGGGCGAAGCGGTGCGGCGCCGGCAGGAAGGAAATGGGCGGGGAGGGC
CTTCGTGCGTCGCCGCGCCGCCGTCCCCTTCTCCCTCTCCAGCCTCGGGGCTGTCCGCGGGGGGACGGCT
GCCTTCGGGGGGGACGGGGCAGGGCGGGGTTCGGCTTCTGGCGTGTGACCGGCGGCTCTAGAGCCTCTGC
TAACCATGTTCATGCCTTCTTCTTTTTCCTACAGCTCCTGGGCAACGTGCTGGTTATTGTGCTGTCTCAT
CATTTTGGCAAAGAATTCCTCGAGGAATTCACTCCTCAGGTGCAGGCTGCCTATCAGAAGGTGGTGGCTG
GTGTGGCCAATGCCCTGGCTCACAAATACCA
Features (pLannotate 1.2.2; 22 found; start..end, strand, type, name):
     28..705     +  CDS            mNeonGreen: mNeonGreen is a basic (constitutively fluorescent) green/yellow fluorescent protein published in 2013, derived from Branchiostoma lanceolatum. It is reported to be a very rapidly-maturing monomer with moderate acid sensitivity.
    691..1170    +  CDS            LUCI_OPLGR (fragment): Experimental evidence at protein level: Swiss-Prot protein existence level 1. Catalytic subunit of oplophorus-luciferin 2-monooxygenase. Oxidoreductase that converts coelenterazine (the oplophorus luciferin) to coelenteramide under emission of blue light with a maximum at 454 nm. Is also active with bisdeoxycoelenterazine. From Oplophorus gracilirostris (Luminous shrimp).
   1192..1248    +  CDS            calmodulin-binding peptide: calmodulin-binding peptide from avian smooth muscle myosin light chain kinase
   1303..1744    +  CDS            calmodulin (fragment): calcium-binding protein
   1903..2127    +  polyA_signal   bGH poly(A) signal: bovine growth hormone polyadenylation signal
   2131..2152    +  promoter       SV40 promoter (fragment): SV40 enhancer and early promoter
   2173..2601    +  rep_origin     f1 ori (sequence partly withheld): f1 bacteriophage origin of replication; arrow indicates direction of (+) strand synthesis
   2615..2944    +  promoter       SV40 promoter: SV40 enhancer and early promoter
   2955..3554    +  CDS            PuroR: puromycin N-acetyltransferase; pac from Streptomyces alboniger; confers resistance to puromycin
   3561..3719    +  CDS            ble (fragment): BLE_KLEPN - Experimental evidence at protein level: Swiss-Prot protein existence level 1. Binding protein with a strong affinity to the bleomycin family of antibiotics. Binds to CL990; an antimitotic-antibiotic compound. From Klebsiella pneumoniae.
   3714..3835    +  polyA_signal   SV40 poly(A) signal: SV40 polyadenylation signal
   3908..3924    -  protein_bind   lac operator: The lac repressor binds to the lac operator to inhibit transcription in E. coli. This inhibition can be relieved by adding lactose or isopropyl-β-D-thiogalactopyranoside (IPTG). lac repressor encoded by lacI
   3932..3962    -  promoter       lac promoter: promoter for the E. coli lac operon
   3977..3998    -  protein_bind   CAP binding site: CAP binding activates transcription in the presence of cAMP. E. coli catabolite activator protein
   4011..4103    -  CDS            lacI (fragment): lac repressor; lacI; The lac repressor binds to the lac operator to inhibit transcription in E. coli. This inhibition can be relieved by adding lactose or isopropyl-β-D-thiogalactopyranoside (IPTG).
   4286..4874    -  rep_origin     ori: high-copy-number ColE1/pMB1/pBR322/pUC origin of replication
   5045..5905    -  CDS            AmpR: β-lactamase; bla; confers resistance to ampicillin, carbenicillin, and related antibiotics
   5906..6010    -  promoter       AmpR promoter: bla
   6042..6421    +  enhancer       CMV enhancer: human cytomegalovirus immediate early enhancer
   6423..6699    +  promoter       chicken β-actin promoter: No description available
   6700..7716    +  intron         chimeric intron: chimera between introns from chicken β-actin and rabbit β-globin
   7720..7851    +  CDS            HBB: HBB_COLGU - Experimental evidence at transcript level: Swiss-Prot protein existence level 2. Involved in oxygen transport from the lung to the various peripheral tissues. From Colobus guereza (Mantled guereza) (Eastern black-and-white colobus monkey).
