[The description below was written by a language model from this plasmid's Addgene catalogue record and pLannotate feature annotations shown in this document.]
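Description:
pCAG-CaBLAM is a 7,853 bp mammalian expression plasmid on the pCAG backbone that encodes CaBLAM, a synthetic bioluminescent calcium indicator. It replicates in E. coli from a high-copy ColE1/pUC-type origin and is selected with ampicillin through the AmpR (β-lactamase) gene. An f1 phage origin is also present, along with leftover lac promoter/operator and lacI fragments from the cloning backbone.

Expression is driven by the composite CAG promoter, made up of the CMV immediate-early enhancer, the chicken β-actin promoter and a chimeric β-actin/β-globin intron. This arrangement gives strong constitutive transcription in many mammalian cell types. The short "HBB" CDS annotated just after the intron is probably a homology hit to the β-globin-derived end of the CAG cassette rather than part of the payload. The annotated open reading frame begins with mNeonGreen, followed by a fragment matching the catalytic subunit of Oplophorus gracilirostris luciferase, then a calmodulin-binding peptide from smooth muscle myosin light chain kinase, and then calmodulin, which the record notes carries an N98I mutation. Transcription ends at a bGH polyadenylation signal. In sensors of this type, calcium-driven binding of calmodulin to its target peptide changes luciferase activity, so light output in the presence of a coelenterazine-type substrate follows calcium concentration. The fused mNeonGreen could accept energy from the luciferase and also mark expressing cells by fluorescence, although the record does not state its role.

A separate SV40 promoter–PuroR–SV40 poly(A) cassette, which includes a residual ble fragment, should allow puromycin selection of transfected cells. The plasmid is intended for bioluminescent reporting of calcium in mammalian cells.
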