Addgene plasmid #244129: pCAG-CaBLAM
Purpose: Bioluminescent calcium indicator
Depositing lab: Nathan Shaner. Depositing organization: University of California, San Diego (UCSD). Publication: CaBLAM: a high-contrast bioluminescent Ca(2+) indicator derived from an engineered Oplophorus gracilirostris luciferase. Lambert GG, Crespo EL, Murphy J, Turner KL, Gershowitz E, Cunningham M, Boassa D, Luong S, Celinskis D, Allen JJ, Venn S, Zhu Y, Karadas M, Chen J, Marisca R, Gelnaw H, Nguyen DK, Hu J, Sprecher BN, Tree MO, Orcutt R, Heydari D, Bell AB, Torreblanca-Zanca A, Hakimi A, Czopka T, Shoham S, Nagel KI, Schoppik D, Andrade A, Lipscombe D, Moore CI, Hochgeschwender U, Shaner NC. Nat Methods. 2025 Dec 2. doi: 10.1038/s41592-025-02972-0. PubMed 41331138.
Backbone
  Vector backbone: pCAG
  Vector type: Mammalian Expression
Growth in bacteria
  Bacterial resistance: Ampicillin, 100 μg/mL
  Growth temperature: 37°C
  Growth strain: NEB Stable
  Copy number: High Copy
Gene/Insert
  Gene/Insert name: CaBLAM
  Species: Synthetic
  Mutation: Calmodulin N98I
  Cloning method: Gibson Cloning
Terms and licenses: Academic/Nonprofit Terms; Industry Terms: Not Available to Industry
Depositor comments: Please visit https://doi.org/10.1101/2023.06.25.546478 for bioRxiv preprint.
How to cite: pCAG-CaBLAM was a gift from Nathan Shaner (Addgene plasmid # 244129 ; http://n2t.net/addgene:244129 ; RRID:Addgene_244129)
